>Addgene plasmid #77958 | BMPR1A gRNA (BRDN0001487137) | addgene full sequence | sequence record 188730 | Addgene Assembled Sequence
CCCGGGTGCAAAGATGGATAAAGTTTTAAACAGAGAGGAATCTTTGCAGCTAATGGACCTTCTAGGTCTT
GAAAGGAGTGGGAATTGGCTCCGGTGCCCGTCAGTGGGCAGAGCGCACATCGCCCACAGTCCCCGAGAAG
TTGGGGGGAGGGGTCGGCAATTGATCCGGTGCCTAGAGAAGGTGGCGCGGGGTAAACTGGGAAAGTGATG
TCGTGTACTGGCTCCGCCTTTTTCCCGAGGGTGGGGGAGAACCGTATATAAGTGCAGTAGTCGCCGTGAA
CGTTCTTTTTCGCAACGGGTTTGCCGCCAGAACACAGGTAAGTGCCGTGTGTGGTTCCCGCGGGCCTGGC
CTCTTTACGGGTTATGGCCCTTGCGTGCCTTGAATTACTTCCACCTGGCTGCAGTACGTGATTCTTGATC
CCGAGCTTCGGGTTGGAAGTGGGTGGGAGAGTTCGAGGCCTTGCGCTTAAGGAGCCCCTTCGCCTCGTGC
TTGAGTTGAGGCCTGGCCTGGGCGCTGGGGCCGCCGCGTGCGAATCTGGTGGCACCTTCGCGCCTGTCTC
GCTGCTTTCGATAAGTCTCTAGCCATTTAAAATTTTTGATGACCTGCTGCGACGCTTTTTTTCTGGCAAG
ATAGTCTTGTAAATGCGGGCCAAGATCTGCACACTGGTATTTCGGTTTTTGGGGCCGCGGGCGGCGACGG
GGCCCGTGCGTCCCAGCGCACATGTTCGGCGAGGCGGGGCCTGCGAGCGCGGCCACCGAGAATCGGACGG
GGGTAGTCTCAAGCTGGCCGGCCTGCTCTGGTGCCTGGCCTCGCGCCGCCGTGTATCGCCCCGCCCTGGG
CGGCAAGGCTGGCCCGGTCGGCACCAGTTGCGTGAGCGGAAAGATGGCCGCTTCCCGGCCCTGCTGCAGG
GAGCTCAAAATGGAGGACGCGGCGCTCGGGAGAGCGGGCGGGTGAGTCACCCACACAAAGGAAAAGGGCC
TTTCCGTCCTCAGCCGTCGCTTCATGTGACTCCACGGAGTACCGGGCGCCGTCCAGGCACCTCGATTAGT
TCTCGAGCTTTTGGAGTACGTCGTCTTTAGGTTGGGGGGAGGGGTTTTATGCGATGGAGTTTCCCCACAC
TGAGTGGGTGGAGACTGAAGTTAGGCCAGCTTGGCACTTGATGTAATTCTCCTTGGAATTTGCCCTTTTT
GAGTTTGGATCTTGGTTCATTCTCAAGCCTCAGACAGTGGTTCAAAGTTTTTTTCTTCCATTTCAGGTGT
CGTGACGTACGGCCACCATGACCGAGTACAAGCCCACGGTGCGCCTCGCCACCCGCGACGACGTCCCCAG
GGCCGTACGCACCCTCGCCGCCGCGTTCGCCGACTACCCCGCCACGCGCCACACCGTCGATCCGGACCGC
CACATCGAGCGGGTCACCGAGCTGCAAGAACTCTTCCTCACGCGCGTCGGGCTCGACATCGGCAAGGTGT
GGGTCGCGGACGACGGCGCCGCCGTGGCGGTCTGGACCACGCCGGAGAGCGTCGAAGCGGGGGCGGTGTT
CGCCGAGATCGGCCCGCGCATGGCCGAGTTGAGCGGTTCCCGGCTGGCCGCGCAGCAACAGATGGAAGGC
CTCCTGGCGCCGCACCGGCCCAAGGAGCCCGCGTGGTTCCTGGCCACCGTCGGAGTCTCGCCCGACCACC
AGGGCAAGGGTCTGGGCAGCGCCGTCGTGCTCCCCGGAGTGGAGGCGGCCGAGCGCGCCGGGGTGCCCGC
CTTCCTGGAGACCTCCGCGCCCCGCAACCTCCCCTTCTACGAGCGGCTCGGCTTCACCGTCACCGCCGAC
GTCGAGGTGCCCGAAGGACCGCGCACCTGGTGCATGACCCGCAAGCCCGGTGCCTGAACGCGTTAAGTCG
ACAATCAACCTCTGGATTACAAAATTTGTGAAAGATTGACTGGTATTCTTAACTATGTTGCTCCTTTTAC
GCTATGTGGATACGCTGCTTTAATGCCTTTGTATCATGCTATTGCTTCCCGTATGGCTTTCATTTTCTCC
TCCTTGTATAAATCCTGGTTGCTGTCTCTTTATGAGGAGTTGTGGCCCGTTGTCAGGCAACGTGGCGTGG
TGTGCACTGTGTTTGCTGACGCAACCCCCACTGGTTGGGGCATTGCCACCACCTGTCAGCTCCTTTCCGG
GACTTTCGCTTTCCCCCTCCCTATTGCCACGGCGGAACTCATCGCCGCCTGCCTTGCCCGCTGCTGGACA
GGGGCTCGGCTGTTGGGCACTGACAATTCCGTGGTGTTGTCGGGGAAATCATCGTCCTTTCCTTGGCTGC
TCGCCTGTGTTGCCACCTGGATTCTGCGCGGGACGTCCTTCTGCTACGTCCCTTCGGCCCTCAATCCAGC
GGACCTTCCTTCCCGCGGCCTGCTGCCGGCTCTGCGGCCTCTTCCGCGTCTTCGCCTTCGCCCTCAGACG
AGTCGGATCTCCCTTTGGGCCGCCTCCCCGCGTCGACTTTAAGACCAATGACTTACAAGGCAGCTGTAGA
TCTTAGCCACTTTTTAAAAGAAAAGGGGGGACTGGAAGGGCTAATTCACTCCCAACGAAGACAAGATCTG
CTTTTTGCTTGTACTGGGTCTCTCTGGTTAGACCAGATCTGAGCCTGGGAGCTCTCTGGCTAACTAGGGA
ACCCACTGCTTAAGCCTCAATAAAGCTTGCCTTGAGTGCTTCAAGTAGTGTGTGCCCGTCTGTTGTGTGA
CTCTGGTAACTAGAGATCCCTCAGACCCTTTTAGTCAGTGTGGAAAATCTCTAGCAGTACGTATAGTAGT
TCATGTCATCTTATTATTCAGTATTTATAACTTGCAAAGAAATGAATATCAGAGAGTGAGAGGAACTTGT
TTATTGCAGCTTATAATGGTTACAAATAAAGCAATAGCATCACAAATTTCACAAATAAAGCATTTTTTTC
ACTGCATTCTAGTTGTGGTTTGTCCAAACTCATCAATGTATCTTATCATGTCTGGCTCTAGCTATCCCGC
CCCTAACTCCGCCCATCCCGCCCCTAACTCCGCCCAGTTCCGCCCATTCTCCGCCCCATGGCTGACTAAT
TTTTTTTATTTATGCAGAGGCCGAGGCCGCCTCGGCCTCTGAGCTATTCCAGAAGTAGTGAGGAGGCTTT
TTTGGAGGCCTAGGGACGTACCCAATTCGCCCTATAGTGAGTCGTATTACGCGCGCTCACTGGCCGTCGT
TTTACAACGTCGTGACTGGGAAAACCCTGGCGTTACCCAACTTAATCGCCTTGCAGCACATCCCCCTTTC
GCCAGCTGGCGTAATAGCGAAGAGGCCCGCACCGATCGCCCTTCCCAACAGTTGCGCAGCCTGAATGGCG
AATGGG
[124 nt withheld, positions 3367-3490]
C
[91 nt withheld, positions 3492-3582]
A
[49 nt withheld, positions 3584-3632]
CCTTTGACGTTGGAGTCCACGTTCTTT
[37 nt withheld, positions 3660-3696]
ACCCTATCTCGGTCTATTCTTTTGATTTATAAGGGATTTTGCCGATTTCGGCCTATTGGTTAAAAAATGA
GCTGATTTAACAAAAATTTAACGCGAATTTTAACAAAATATTAACGCTTACAATTTAGGTGGCACTTTTC
GGGGAAATGTGCGCGGAACCCCTATTTGTTTATTTTTCTAAATACATTCAAATATGTATCCGCTCATGAG
ACAATAACCCTGATAAATGCTTCAATAATATTGAAAAAGGAAGAGTATGAGTATTCAACATTTCCGTGTC
GCCCTTATTCCCTTTTTTGCGGCATTTTGCCTTCCTGTTTTTGCTCACCCAGAAACGCTGGTGAAAGTAA
AAGATGCTGAAGATCAGTTGGGTGCACGAGTGGGTTACATCGAACTGGATCTCAACAGCGGTAAGATCCT
TGAGAGTTTTCGCCCCGAAGAACGTTTTCCAATGATGAGCACTTTTAAAGTTCTGCTATGTGGCGCGGTA
TTATCCCGTATTGACGCCGGGCAAGAGCAACTCGGTCGCCGCATACACTATTCTCAGAATGACTTGGTTG
AGTACTCACCAGTCACAGAAAAGCATCTTACGGATGGCATGACAGTAAGAGAATTATGCAGTGCTGCCAT
AACCATGAGTGATAACACTGCGGCCAACTTACTTCTGACAACGATCGGAGGACCGAAGGAGCTAACCGCT
TTTTTGCACAACATGGGGGATCATGTAACTCGCCTTGATCGTTGGGAACCGGAGCTGAATGAAGCCATAC
CAAACGACGAGCGTGACACCACGATGCCTGTAGCAATGGCAACAACGTTGCGCAAACTATTAACTGGCGA
ACTACTTACTCTAGCTTCCCGGCAACAATTAATAGACTGGATGGAGGCGGATAAAGTTGCAGGACCACTT
CTGCGCTCGGCCCTTCCGGCTGGCTGGTTTATTGCTGATAAATCTGGAGCCGGTGAGCGTGGGTCTCGCG
GTATCATTGCAGCACTGGGGCCAGATGGTAAGCCCTCCCGTATCGTAGTTATCTACACGACGGGGAGTCA
GGCAACTATGGATGAACGAAATAGACAGATCGCTGAGATAGGTGCCTCACTGATTAAGCATTGGTAACTG
TCAGACCAAGTTTACTCATATATACTTTAGATTGATTTAAAACTTCATTTTTAATTTAAAAGGATCTAGG
TGAAGATCCTTTTTGATAATCTCATGACCAAAATCCCTTAACGTGAGTTTTCGTTCCACTGAGCGTCAGA
CCCCGTAGAAAAGATCAAAGGATCTTCTTGAGATCCTTTTTTTCTGCGCGTAATCTGCTGCTTGCAAACA
AAAAAACCACCGCTACCAGCGGTGGTTTGTTTGCCGGATCAAGAGCTACCAACTCTTTTTCCGAAGGTAA
CTGGCTTCAGCAGAGCGCAGATACCAAATACTGTTCTTCTAGTGTAGCCGTAGTTAGGCCACCACTTCAA
GAACTCTGTAGCACCGCCTACATACCTCGCTCTGCTAATCCTGTTACCAGTGGCTGCTGCCAGTGGCGAT
AAGTCGTGTCTTACCGGGTTGGACTCAAGACGATAGTTACCGGATAAGGCGCAGCGGTCGGGCTGAACGG
GGGGTTCGTGCACACAGCCCAGCTTGGAGCGAACGACCTACACCGAACTGAGATACCTACAGCGTGAGCT
ATGAGAAAGCGCCACGCTTCCCGAAGGGAGAAAGGCGGACAGGTATCCGGTAAGCGGCAGGGTCGGAACA
GGAGAGCGCACGAGGGAGCTTCCAGGGGGAAACGCCTGGTATCTTTATAGTCCTGTCGGGTTTCGCCACC
TCTGACTTGAGCGTCGATTTTTGTGATGCTCGTCAGGGGGGCGGAGCCTATGGAAAAACGCCAGCAACGC
GGCCTTTTTACGGTTCCTGGCCTTTTGCTGGCCTTTTGCTCACATGTTCTTTCCTGCGTTATCCCCTGAT
TCTGTGGATAACCGTATTACCGCCTTTGAGTGAGCTGATACCGCTCGCCGCAGCCGAACGACCGAGCGCA
GCGAGTCAGTGAGCGAGGAAGCGGAAGAGCGCCCAATACGCAAACCGCCTCTCCCCGCGCGTTGGCCGAT
TCATTAATGCAGCTGGCACGACAGGTTTCCCGACTGGAAAGCGGGCAGTGAGCGCAACGCAATTAATGTG
AGTTAGCTCACTCATTAGGCACCCCAGGCTTTACACTTTATGCTTCCGGCTCGTATGTTGTGTGGAATTG
TGAGCGGATAACAATTTCACACAGGAAACAGCTATGACCATGATTACGCCAAGCGCGCAATTAACCCTCA
CTAAAGGGAACAAAAGCTGGAGCTGCAAGCTTAATGTAGTCTTATGCAATACTCTTGTAGTCTTGCAACA
TGGTAACGATGAGTTAGCAACATGCCTTACAAGGAGAGAAAAAGCACCGTGCATGCCGATTGGTGGAAGT
AAGGTGGTACGATCGTGCCTTATTAGGAAGGCAACAGACGGGTCTGACATGGATTGGACGAACCACTGAA
TTGCCGCATTGCAGAGATATTGTATTTAAGTGCCTAGCTCGATACATAAACGGGTCTCTCTGGTTAGACC
AGATCTGAGCCTGGGAGCTCTCTGGCTAACTAGGGAACCCACTGCTTAAGCCTCAATAAAGCTTGCCTTG
AGTGCTTCAAGTAGTGTGTGCCCGTCTGTTGTGTGACTCTGGTAACTAGAGATCCCTCAGACCCTTTTAG
TCAGTGTGGAAAATCTCTAGCAGTGGCGCCCGAACAGGGACTTGAAAGCGAAAGGGAAACCAGAGGAGCT
CTCTCGACGCAGGACTCGGCTTGCTGAAGCGCGCACGGCAAGAGGCGAGGGGCGGCGACTGGTGAGTACG
CCAAAAATTTTGACTAGCGGAGGCTAGAAGGAGAGAGATGGGTGCGAGAGCGTCAGTATTAAGCGGGGGA
GAATTAGATCGCGATGGGAAAAAATTCGGTTAAGGCCAGGGGGAAAGAAAAAATATAAATTAAAACATAT
AGTATGGGCAAGCAGGGAGCTAGAACGATTCGCAGTTAATCCTGGCCTGTTAGAAACATCAGAAGGCTGT
AGACAAATACTGGGACAGCTACAACCATCCCTTCAGACAGGATCAGAAGAACTTAGATCATTATATAATA
CAGTAGCAACCCTCTATTGTGTGCATCAAAGGATAGAGATAAAAGACACCAAGGAAGCTTTAGACAAGAT
AGAGGAAGAGCAAAACAAAAGTAAGACCACCGCACAGCAAGCGGCCGCTGATCTTCAGACCTGGAGGAGG
AGATATGAGGGACAATTGGAGAAGTGAATTATATAAATATAAAGTAGTAAAAATTGAACCATTAGGAGTA
GCACCCACCAAGGCAAAGAGAAGAGTGGTGCAGAGAGAAAAAAGAGCAGTGGGAATAGGAGCTTTGTTCC
TTGGGTTCTTGGGAGCAGCAGGAAGCACTATGGGCGCAGCGTCAATGACGCTGACGGTACAGGCCAGACA
ATTATTGTCTGGTATAGTGCAGCAGCAGAACAATTTGCTGAGGGCTATTGAGGCGCAACAGCATCTGTTG
CAACTCACAGTCTGGGGCATCAAGCAGCTCCAGGCAAGAATCCTGGCTGTGGAAAGATACCTAAAGGATC
AACAGCTCCTGGGGATTTGGGGTTGCTCTGGAAAACTCATTTGCACCACTGCTGTGCCTTGGAATGCTAG
TTGGAGTAATAAATCTCTGGAACAGATTTGGAATCACACGACCTGGATGGAGTGGGACAGAGAAATTAAC
AATTACACAAGCTTAATACACTCCTTAATTGAAGAATCGCAAAACCAGCAAGAAAAGAATGAACAAGAAT
TATTGGAATTAGATAAATGGGCAAGTTTGTGGAATTGGTTTAACATAACAAATTGGCTGTGGTATATAAA
ATTATTCATAATGATAGTAGGAGGCTTGGTAGGTTTAAGAATAGTTTTTGCTGTACTTTCTATAGTGAAT
AGAGTTAGGCAGGGATATTCACCATTATCGTTTCAGACCCACCTCCCAACCCCGAGGGGACCCAGAGAGG
GCCTATTTCCCATGATTCCTTCATATTTGCATATACGATACAAGGCTGTTAGAGAGATAATTAGAATTAA
TTTGACTGTAAACACAAAGATATTAGTACAAAATACGTGACGTAGAAAGTAATAATTTCTTGGGTAGTTT
GCAGTTTTAAAATTATGTTTTAAAATGGACTATCATATGCTTACCGTAACTTGAAAGTATTTCGATTTCT
TGGCTTTATATATCTTGTGGAAAGGACGAAACACCGCAACTGGACAGGTTTCATAGGTTTTAGAGCTAGA
AATAGCAAGTTAAAATAAGGCTAGTCCGTTATCAACTTGAAAAAGTGGCACCGAGTCGGTGCTTTTTTAA
GCTTGGCGTAACTAGATCTTGAGACAAATGGCAGTATTCATCCACAATTTTAAAAGAAAAGGGGGGATTG
GGGGGTACAGTGCAGGGGAAAGAATAGTAGACATAATAGCAACAGACATACAAACTAAAGAATTACAAAA
ACAAATTACAAAAATTCAAAATTTTCGGGTTTATTACAGGGACAGCAGAGATCCACTTTGGCGCCGGCTC
GAGGGGG
Features (pLannotate 1.2.2; 29 found; start..end, strand, type, name):
     14..80      +  CDS            small t antigen (fragment): SV40 (simian virus 40) small t antigen
    106..317     +  promoter       EF-1α core promoter: core promoter for human elongation factor EF-1α
    318..1256    +  intron         EF-1α intron A: intron upstream of the start codon of human EF-1α
   1278..1877    +  CDS            PuroR (fragment): puromycin N-acetyltransferase; pac from Streptomyces; confers resistance to puromycin
   1893..2481    +  misc_feature   WPRE: woodchuck hepatitis virus posttranscriptional regulatory element
   2532..2551    +  misc_feature   cPPT/CTS (fragment): central polypurine tract and central termination sequence of HIV-1
   2553..2786    +  LTR            3' LTR (ΔU3): self-inactivating 3' long terminal repeat (LTR) from HIV-1
   2864..2985    +  polyA_signal   SV40 poly(A) signal: SV40 polyadenylation signal
   3025..3160    +  rep_origin     SV40 ori: SV40 origin of replication
   3181..3199    -  promoter       T7 promoter: promoter for bacteriophage T7 RNA polymerase
   3207..3362    +  CDS            lacZα (fragment): LacZα fragment of β-galactosidase; lacZ fragment
   3367..3795    +  rep_origin     f1 ori (sequence partly withheld): f1 bacteriophage origin of replication; arrow indicates direction of (+) strand synthesis
   3848..3952    +  promoter       AmpR promoter: bla
   3953..4813    +  CDS            AmpR: β-lactamase; bla; confers resistance to ampicillin, carbenicillin, and related antibiotics
   4984..5572    +  rep_origin     ori: high-copy-number ColE1/pMB1/pBR322/pUC origin of replication
   5755..5847    +  CDS            lacI (fragment): lac repressor; lacI; The lac repressor binds to the lac operator to inhibit transcription in E. coli. This inhibition can be relieved by adding lactose or isopropyl-β-D-thiogalactopyranoside (IPTG).
   5860..5881    +  protein_bind   CAP binding site: CAP binding activates transcription in the presence of cAMP. E. coli catabolite activator protein
   5896..5926    +  promoter       lac promoter: promoter for the E. coli lac operon
   5934..5950    +  protein_bind   lac operator: The lac repressor binds to the lac operator to inhibit transcription in E. coli. This inhibition can be relieved by adding lactose or isopropyl-β-D-thiogalactopyranoside (IPTG). lac repressor encoded by lacI
   5995..6013    +  promoter       T3 promoter: promoter for bacteriophage T3 RNA polymerase
   6041..6267    +  promoter       RSV promoter: Rous sarcoma virus enhancer/promoter
   6268..6448    +  LTR            5' LTR (truncated): truncated 5' long terminal repeat (LTR) from HIV-1
   6495..6620    +  misc_feature   HIV-1 Ψ: packaging signal of human immunodeficiency virus type 1
   6604..6967    +  CDS            HIV-1 gag (fragment): gag protein from human immunodeficiency virus 1; gag
   7113..7346    +  misc_feature   RRE: The Rev response element (RRE) of HIV-1 allows for Rev-dependent mRNA export from the nucleus to the cytoplasm.
   7723..7749    +  CDS            Rev (fragment): human immunodeficiency virus 1 (HIV-1) Rev protein; rev; enhances nuclear export of unspliced and incompletely spliced viral mRNAs
   7753..7993    +  promoter       U6 promoter: RNA polymerase III promoter for human U6 snRNA
   8023..8098    +  misc_RNA       gRNA scaffold: guide RNA scaffold for the Streptococcus pyogenes CRISPR/Cas9 system
   8154..8271    +  misc_feature   cPPT/CTS: central polypurine tract and central termination sequence of HIV-1
