[The description below was written by a language model from this plasmid's Addgene catalogue record and pLannotate feature annotations shown in this document.]
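Description:
BMPR1A gRNA (BRDN0001487137) is a third-generation lentiviral guide RNA plasmid built on the lentiGuide-Puro backbone and designed to target human BMPR1A (also known as ALK3 or CD292), a bone morphogenetic protein receptor kinase. It is maintained in E. coli through a high-copy ColE1/pUC-type origin with ampicillin resistance (AmpR). The backbone also carries an f1 origin, an SV40 origin and poly(A) signal, and remnants of lac and phage promoter elements that play no role in the payload.

The lentiviral transfer cassette begins with an RSV promoter fused to a truncated HIV-1 5' LTR, which makes genomic RNA production Tat-independent. This is followed by the Ψ packaging signal with a partial gag fragment, and by the Rev response element for Rev-dependent nuclear export. Downstream, a human U6 RNA polymerase III promoter drives the BMPR1A-specific spacer joined to the Streptococcus pyogenes Cas9 guide RNA scaffold. A cPPT/CTS element, which aids nuclear import of the viral genome, follows the guide cassette. An EF-1α core promoter with its intron A then expresses puromycin N-acetyltransferase for selection of transduced mammalian cells. A WPRE enhances transcript expression, and a self-inactivating ΔU3 3' LTR closes the cassette.

The plasmid does not encode Cas9, so it must be used with a separate Cas9 vector or in cells that already express the nuclease. The guide was designed against the BMPR1A reference transcript and belongs to a human kinome guide RNA collection. Its typical use is CRISPR knockout of BMPR1A in human cells by lentiviral delivery.
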