Addgene plasmid #77958: BMPR1A gRNA (BRDN0001487137)
Purpose: 3rd generation lentiviral gRNA plasmid targeting human BMPR1A
Depositing lab: John Doench & David Root. Depositing organization: Broad Institute. Publication: Optimized sgRNA design to maximize activity and minimize off-target effects of CRISPR-Cas9. Doench JG, Fusi N, Sullender M, Hegde M, Vaimberg EW, Donovan KF, Smith I, Tothova Z, Wilen C, Orchard R, Virgin HW, Listgarten J, Root DE. Nat Biotechnol. 2016 Jan 18. doi: 10.1038/nbt.3437. PubMed 26780180.
Backbone
  Vector backbone: lentiGuide-Puro
  Backbone manufacturer: Zhang Lab (Addgene plasmid # 52963)
  Vector type: Mammalian Expression, Lentiviral, CRISPR
  Selectable markers: Puromycin
Growth in bacteria
  Bacterial resistance: Ampicillin, 100 μg/mL
  Growth temperature: 37°C
  Growth strain: DH5alpha
  Copy number: High Copy
Gene/Insert
  Gene/Insert name: BMPR1A (alt names: BMPR1A; NM_004329.2)
  gRNA/shRNA sequence: CAACTGGACAGGTTTCATAG
  Species: H. sapiens (human)
  Entrez Gene: BMPR1A (a.k.a. 10q23del, ACVRLK3, ALK-3, ALK3, BMPR-1A, CD292, SKR5)
  Promoter: hU6
  Cloning method: Unknown
  Sequencing primers: 5′ U6-F; 3′ pS2-R
Terms and licenses: Academic/Nonprofit Terms; Industry Terms: Not Available to Industry
Depositor comments: The gRNA was designed to target the following Genbank reference sequence(s): NM_004329.2. Note that this plasmid does NOT contain Cas9. It should be used in conjunction with lentiCas9-Blast (Addgene #52962) or otherwise with cell lines already expressing Cas9. Browse the full kinome gRNA library at http://www.addgene.org/pooled-library/broadgpp-human-kinome/ or visit http://www.broadinstitute.org/rnai/public/ for detailed protocols and information.
How to cite: BMPR1A gRNA (BRDN0001487137) was a gift from John Doench & David Root (Addgene plasmid # 77958 ; http://n2t.net/addgene:77958 ; RRID:Addgene_77958)
