>Addgene plasmid #77958 | BMPR1A gRNA (BRDN0001487137) | depositor partial sequence | sequence record 145418 | Target Sequence
CAACTGGACAGGTTTCATAG
