>Addgene plasmid #77958 | BMPR1A gRNA (BRDN0001487137) | addgene partial sequence | sequence record 188729 | hU6-F
AAATACGTGACGTAGAAAGTAATAATTTCTTGGGTAGTTTGCAGTTTTAAAATTATGTTTTAAAATGGAC
TATCATATGCTTACCGTAACTTGAAAGTATTTCGATTTCTTGGCTTTATATATCTTGTGGAAAGGACGAA
ACACCGCAACTGGACAGGTTTCATAGGTTTTAGAGCTAGAAATAGCAAGTTAAAATAAGGCTAGTCCGTT
ATCAACTTGAAAAAGTGGCACCGAGTCGGTGCTTTTTTAAGCTTGGCGTAACTAGATCTTGAGACAAATG
GCAGTATTCATCCACAATTTTAAAAGAAAAGGGGGGATTGGGGGGTACAGTGCAGGGGAAAGAATAGTAG
ACATAATAGCAACAGACATACAAACTAAAGAATTACAAAAACAAATTACAAAAATTCAAAATTTTCGGGT
TTATTACAGGGACAGCAGAGATCCACTTTGGCGCCGGCTCGAGGGGGCCCGGGTGCAAAGATGGATAAAG
TTTTAAACAGAGAGGAATCTTTGCAGCTAATGGACCTTCTAGGTCTTGAAAGGAGTGGGAATTGGCTCCG
GTGCCCGTCN
